Addgene plasmid #241381: Bxb1-GA-RSV-mStayGold
Purpose: Bxb1-GA donor plasmid for integrating a transcription unit for constitutive expression of mStayGold with RSV promoter
Depositing lab: Richard Davis. Depositing organization: Leiden University Medical Center. Publication: STRAIGHT-IN Dual: a platform for dual, single-copy integrations of DNA payloads and gene circuits into human induced pluripotent stem cells. Blanch-Asensio A, Ploessl DS, Wang NB, Mummery CL, Galloway KE, Davis RP. bioRxiv [Preprint]. 2024 Oct 17:2024.10.17.616637. doi: 10.1101/2024.10.17.616637. PubMed 39464154.
Backbone
  Vector backbone: pBR322/pUC
  Backbone size w/o insert (bp): 4700
  Vector type: Mammalian Expression
Growth in bacteria
  Bacterial resistance: Ampicillin, 100 μg/mL
  Growth temperature: 37°C
  Growth strain: NEB Stable
  Copy number: High Copy
Gene/Insert
  Gene/Insert name: mStayGold
  Species: Synthetic
  Insert size (bp): 1200
  Promoter: RSV
  Cloning method: Gibson Cloning
Terms and licenses: Academic/Nonprofit Terms; Industry Terms: Not Available to Industry
How to cite: Bxb1-GA-RSV-mStayGold was a gift from Richard Davis (Addgene plasmid # 241381 ; http://n2t.net/addgene:241381 ; RRID:Addgene_241381)
