[The description below was written by a language model from this plasmid's Addgene catalogue record and pLannotate feature annotations shown in this document.]
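Description:
Bxb1-GA-RSV-mStayGold is a mammalian expression donor plasmid of about 6.1 kb, built on a pBR322/pUC-type backbone and designed for site-specific genomic integration by the serine recombinase Bxb1. It is propagated in E. coli at high copy from a ColE1/pUC origin under ampicillin selection (AmpR with its own bla promoter). It also carries an f1 phage origin and remnants of the lac region, lacZα, bom and rop from the parental cloning vectors. "GA" in the name presumably refers to the central dinucleotide variant of the Bxb1 attachment site, which restricts recombination to a matching landing pad. The automated feature table does not annotate any att site, so its position cannot be given from this record.

The payload is a transcription unit in which the Rous sarcoma virus enhancer/promoter drives constitutive expression of the synthetic fluorescent protein mStayGold. The unannotated interval between the RSV promoter and the bovine growth hormone polyadenylation signal is consistent with this coding sequence. Upstream of the unit, the table lists an SV40 early promoter segment, a full EF-1α promoter and an FRT site. The short NeoR/KanR, PuroR and small t antigen hits are fragments only, not functional genes. In landing-pad systems, a promoter with no downstream coding sequence commonly serves to activate a promoterless marker in the genome after integration, and an FRT site allows FLP-mediated excision of auxiliary sequences, but the record does not state these roles explicitly.

According to the deposit information, the plasmid belongs to the STRAIGHT-IN Dual platform for dual, single-copy integration of DNA payloads and gene circuits into human induced pluripotent stem cells. Here it delivers a single-copy, RSV-driven fluorescent reporter.
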