Features (pLannotate 1.2.2; 21 found; start..end, strand, type, name):
      2..94      +  CDS            lacI (fragment): lac repressor; lacI; The lac repressor binds to the lac operator to inhibit transcription in E. coli. This inhibition can be relieved by adding lactose or isopropyl-β-D-thiogalactopyranoside (IPTG).
    107..128     +  protein_bind   CAP binding site: CAP binding activates transcription in the presence of cAMP. E. coli catabolite activator protein
    143..173     +  promoter       lac promoter: promoter for the E. coli lac operon
    181..197     +  protein_bind   lac operator: The lac repressor binds to the lac operator to inhibit transcription in E. coli. This inhibition can be relieved by adding lactose or isopropyl-β-D-thiogalactopyranoside (IPTG). lac repressor encoded by lacI
    253..463     +  promoter       SV40 promoter: SV40 early promoter
    485..551     +  CDS            small t antigen (fragment): SV40 (simian virus 40) small t antigen
    558..1736    +  promoter       EF-1α promoter: strong constitutive promoter for human elongation factor EF-1α
   1808..1855    +  protein_bind   FRT: FLP-mediated recombination occurs in the 8-bp core sequence TCTAGAAA (Turan and Bode, 2011). FLP recombinase from the Saccharomyces cerevisiae 2μ plasmid
   1855..1879    -  CDS            NeoR/KanR (fragment): aminoglycoside phosphotransferase confers resistance to neomycin, kanamycin, and G418 (Geneticin®)
   1902..2162    +  promoter       RSV promoter: Rous sarcoma virus enhancer/promoter
   2883..3107    +  polyA_signal   bGH poly(A) signal: bovine growth hormone polyadenylation signal
   3117..3138    +  CDS            PuroR (fragment): puromycin N-acetyltransferase; pac from Streptomyces; confers resistance to puromycin
   3197..3217    +  CDS            lacZα (fragment): LacZα fragment of β-galactosidase; lacZ fragment
   3225..3382    +  CDS            lacZα (fragment): LacZα fragment of β-galactosidase; lacZ fragment
   3388..3439    -  misc_feature   bom (fragment): basis of mobility region from pBR322
   3458..3913    +  rep_origin     f1 ori (sequence partly withheld): f1 bacteriophage origin of replication; arrow indicates direction of (+) strand synthesis
   3914..3963    -  misc_feature   bom (fragment): basis of mobility region from pBR322
   4065..4100    -  CDS            rop (fragment): Rop protein, which maintains plasmids at low copy number; rop
   4195..4299    +  promoter       AmpR promoter: bla
   4300..5160    +  CDS            AmpR: β-lactamase; bla; confers resistance to ampicillin, carbenicillin, and related antibiotics
   5331..5919    +  rep_origin     ori: high-copy-number ColE1/pMB1/pBR322/pUC origin of replication
>Addgene plasmid #241381 | Bxb1-GA-RSV-mStayGold | addgene full sequence | sequence record 485701 | Addgene NGS Result
AGCGCCCAATACGCAAACCGCCTCTCCCCGCGCGTTGGCCGATTCATTAATGCAGCTGGCACGACAGGTT
TCCCGACTGGAAAGCGGGCAGTGAGCGCAACGCAATTAATGTGAGTTAGCTCACTCATTAGGCACCCCAG
GCTTTACACTTTATGCTTCCGGCTCGTATGTTGTGTGGAATTGTGAGCGGATAACAATTTCACACAGGAA
ACAGCTATGACCATGATTACGCCAAGCTTAATTCCCTCCCCAGCAGGCAGAAGTATGCAAAGCATGCATC
TCAATTAGTCAGCAACCATAGTCCCGCCCCTAACTCCGCCCATCCCGCCCCTAACTCCGCCCAGTTCCGC
CCATTCTCCGCCCCATGGCTGACTAATTTTTTTTATTTATGCAGAGGCCGAGGCCGCCTCGGCCTCTGAG
CTATTCCAGAAGTAGTGAGGAGGCTTTTTTGGAGGCCTAGGCTTTTGCAAAAAGCTTTGCAAAGATGGAT
AAAGTTTTAAACAGAGAGGAATCTTTGCAGCTAATGGACCTTCTAGGTCTTGAAAGGAGTGGGAATTGGC
TCCGGTGCCCGTCAGTGGGCAGAGCGCACATCGCCCACAGTCCCCGAGAAGTTGGGGGGAGGGGTCGGCA
ATTGAACCGGTGCCTAGAGAAGGTGGCGCGGGGTAAACTGGGAAAGTGATGTCGTGTACTGGCTCCGCCT
TTTTCCCGAGGGTGGGGGAGAACCGTATATAAGTGCAGTAGTCGCCGTGAACGTTCTTTTTCGCAACGGG
TTTGCCGCCAGAACACAGGTAAGTGCCGTGTGTGGTTCCCGCGGGCCTGGCCTCTTTACGGGTTATGGCC
CTTGCGTGCCTTGAATTACTTCCACCTGGCTGCAGTACGTGATTCTTGATCCCGAGCTTCGGGTTGGAAG
TGGGTGGGAGAGTTCGAGGCCTTGCGCTTAAGGAGCCCCTTCGCCTCGTGCTTGAGTTGAGGCCTGGCCT
GGGCGCTGGGGCCGCCGCGTGCGAATCTGGTGGCACCTTCGCGCCTGTCTCGCTGCTTTCGATAAGTCTC
TAGCCATTTAAAATTTTTGATGACCTGCTGCGACGCTTTTTTTCTGGCAAGATAGTCTTGTAAATGCGGG
CCAAGATCTGCACACTGGTATTTCGGTTTTTGGGGCCGCGGGCGGCGACGGGGCCCGTGCGTCCCAGCGC
ACATGTTCGGCGAGGCGGGGCCTGCGAGCGCGGCCACCGAGAATCGGACGGGGGTAGTCTCAAGCTGGCC
GGCCTGCTCTGGTGCCTGGCCTCGCGCCGCCGTGTATCGCCCCGCCCTGGGCGGCAAGGCTGGCCCGGTC
GGCACCAGTTGCGTGAGCGGAAAGATGGCCGCTTCCCGGCCCTGCTGCAGGGAGCTCAAAATGGAGGACG
CGGCGCTCGGGAGAGCGGGCGGGTGAGTCACCCACACAAAGGAAAAGGGCCTTTCCGTCCTCAGCCGTCG
CTTCATGTGACTCCACGGAGTACCGGGCGCCGTCCAGGCACCTCGATTAGTTCTCGAGCTTTTGGAGTAC
GTCGTCTTTAGGTTGGGGGGAGGGGTTTTATGCGATGGAGTTTCCCCACACTGAGTGGGTGGAGACTGAA
GTTAGGCCAGCTTGGCACTTGATGTAATTCTCCTTGGAATTTGCCCTTTTTGAGTTTGGATCTTGGTTCA
TTCTCAAGCCTCAGACAGTGGTTCAAAGTTTTTTTCTTCCATTTCAGGTGTCGTGAGGAATTCGCCACCA
TGGCCGGCTTGTCGACGACGGCGGACTCCGTCGTCAGGATCATCCGGATCCGGATCCGAAGTTCCTATTC
CGAAGTTCCTATTCTCTAGAAAGTATAGGAACTTCATGATATTCGGCAAGCAGGCATCGACTAGTTAATT
AAGTACTTACTAATGTAGTCTTATGAATACTCTTGTAGTCTTGCAACATGGTAACGATGAGTTAGCAACA
TGCCTTACAAGGAGAGAAAAAGCACCGTGCATGCCGATTGGTGGAAGTAAGGTGGTACGATCGTGCCTTA
TTAGGAAGGCAACAGACGGGTCTGACATGGATTGGACGAACCACTGAATTCCGCATTGCAGAGATATTGT
ATTTAAGTGCCTAGCTCGATACAATAAACGCCATTTGACCATTCACCACATTGGTGTGCACCAATGGCCA
CCATGCGGGGTTCTGATCCGATGGTGTCTACAGGCGAGGAGCTGTTTACCGGCGTGGTGCCCTTCAAGTT
CCAGCTGAAGGGCACCATCAACGGCAAGAGCTTCACCGTGGAAGGCGAGGGCGAGGGCAATAGCCACGAG
GGCAGCCACAAAGGCAAGTACGTGTGCACCAGCGGCAAACTGCCAATGTCTTGGGCCGCCCTGGGAACTA
GCTTCGGCTATGGCATGAAGTACTACACCAAGTACCCCAGCGGCCTGAAGAACTGGTTCCACGAGGTGAT
GCCCGAGGGCTTCACCTACGACAGACACATCCAGTACAAGGGCGACGGCAGCATCCACGCCAAGCACCAG
CACTTCATGAAGAACGGCACCTACCACAACATCGTGGAGTTCACCGGCCAGGACTTCAAGGAGAACAGCC
CCGTGCTGACCGGCGACATGGACGTGAGCCTGCCCAACGAGGTGCAGCACATCCCCATAGATGACGGCGT
GGAGTGCACAGTGACCCTGCAGTACCCTCTGCTGAGCGACGAGAGCAAGTGCGTGGAGGCCTACCAGAAC
ACCATCATCAAGCCCCTGCACAATCAGCCAGCCCCCGATGTGCCATTCCACTGGATCAGAAAGCAGTACA
CCCAGAGCAAGGACGACACCGAGGAGAGGGACCACATCATCCAGAGCGAGACACTGGAGGCCCACCTGTA
ACAACGTTGCACCTGTGCCTTCTAGTTGCCAGCCATCTGTTGTTTGCCCCTCCCCCGTGCCTTCCTTGAC
CCTGGAAGGTGCCACTCCCACTGTCCTTTCCTAATAAAATGAGGAAATTGCATCGCATTGTCTGAGTAGG
TGTCATTCTATTCTGGGGGGTGGGGTGGGGCAGGACAGCAAGGGGGAGGATTGGGAAGACAATAGCAGGC
ATGCTGGGGATGCGGTGGGCTCTATGGCGCTCGCTCGCTGCAAGAACTCTTCCTCACGGATCCGAAGTTC
CTATTCCGAAGTTCCTATTCTTCAAATAGTATAGGAACTTCAGCGCTCACTGGCCGTCGTTTTACAAAGG
GCGAATTCACTGGCCGTCGTTTTACAACGTCGTGACTGGGAAAACCCTGGCGTTACCCAACTTAATCGCC
TTGCAGCACATCCCCCTTTCGCCAGCTGGCGTAATAGCGAAGAGGCCCGCACCGATCGCCCTTCCCAACA
GTTGCGCAGCCTGAATGGCGAATGGCGCCTGATGCGGTATTTTCTCCTTACGCATCTGTGCGGTATTTCA
CACCGCATA
[95 nt withheld, positions 3440-3534]
T
[46 nt withheld, positions 3536-3581]
C
[141 nt withheld, positions 3583-3723]
CCTTTGACGTTGGAGTCCACGTTCTTT
[37 nt withheld, positions 3751-3787]
ACTCTATCTCGGGCTATTCTTTTGATTTATAAGGGATTTTGCCGATTTCGGTCTATTGGTTAAAAAATGA
GCTGATTTAACAAAAATTTAACGCGAATTTTAACAAAATATTAACGTTTACAATTTTATGGTGCACTCTC
AGTACAATCTGCTCTGATGCCGCATAGTTAAGCCAGCCCCGACACCCGCCAACACCCGCTGACGCGCCCT
GACGGGCTTGTCTGCTCCCGGCATCCGCTTACAGACAAGCTGTGACCGTCTCCGGGAGCTGCATGTGTCA
GAGGTTTTCACCGTCATCACCGAAACGCGCGAGACGAAAGGGCCTCGTGATACGCCTATTTTTATAGGTT
AATGTCATGATAATAATGGTTTCTTAGACGTCAGGTGGCACTTTTCGGGGAAATGTGCGCGGAACCCCTA
TTTGTTTATTTTTCTAAATACATTCAAATATGTATCCGCTCATGAGACAATAACCCTGATAAATGCTTCA
ATAATATTGAAAAAGGAAGAGTATGAGTATTCAACATTTCCGTGTCGCCCTTATTCCCTTTTTTGCGGCA
TTTTGCCTTCCTGTTTTTGCTCACCCAGAAACGCTGGTGAAAGTAAAAGATGCTGAAGATCAGTTGGGTG
CACGAGTGGGTTACATCGAACTGGATCTCAACAGCGGTAAGATCCTTGAGAGTTTTCGCCCCGAAGAACG
TTTTCCAATGATGAGCACTTTTAAAGTTCTGCTATGTGGCGCGGTATTATCCCGTATTGACGCCGGGCAA
GAGCAACTCGGTCGCCGCATACACTATTCTCAGAATGACTTGGTTGAGTACTCACCAGTCACAGAAAAGC
ATCTTACGGATGGCATGACAGTAAGAGAATTATGCAGTGCTGCCATAACCATGAGTGATAACACTGCGGC
CAACTTACTTCTGACAACGATCGGAGGACCGAAGGAGCTAACCGCTTTTTTGCACAACATGGGGGATCAT
GTAACTCGCCTTGATCGTTGGGAACCGGAGCTGAATGAAGCCATACCAAACGACGAGCGTGACACCACGA
TGCCTGTAGCAATGGCAACAACGTTGCGCAAACTATTAACTGGCGAACTACTTACTCTAGCTTCCCGGCA
ACAATTAATAGACTGGATGGAGGCGGATAAAGTTGCAGGACCACTTCTGCGCTCGGCCCTTCCGGCTGGC
TGGTTTATTGCTGATAAATCTGGAGCCGGTGAGCGTGGGTCTCGCGGTATCATTGCAGCACTGGGGCCAG
ATGGTAAGCCCTCCCGTATCGTAGTTATCTACACGACGGGGAGTCAGGCAACTATGGATGAACGAAATAG
ACAGATCGCTGAGATAGGTGCCTCACTGATTAAGCATTGGTAACTGTCAGACCAAGTTTACTCATATATA
CTTTAGATTGATTTAAAACTTCATTTTTAATTTAAAAGGATCTAGGTGAAGATCCTTTTTGATAATCTCA
TGACCAAAATCCCTTAACGTGAGTTTTCGTTCCACTGAGCGTCAGACCCCGTAGAAAAGATCAAAGGATC
TTCTTGAGATCCTTTTTTTCTGCGCGTAATCTGCTGCTTGCAAACAAAAAAACCACCGCTACCAGCGGTG
GTTTGTTTGCCGGATCAAGAGCTACCAACTCTTTTTCCGAAGGTAACTGGCTTCAGCAGAGCGCAGATAC
CAAATACTGTTCTTCTAGTGTAGCCGTAGTTAGGCCACCACTTCAAGAACTCTGTAGCACCGCCTACATA
CCTCGCTCTGCTAATCCTGTTACCAGTGGCTGCTGCCAGTGGCGATAAGTCGTGTCTTACCGGGTTGGAC
TCAAGACGATAGTTACCGGATAAGGCGCAGCGGTCGGGCTGAACGGGGGGTTCGTGCACACAGCCCAGCT
TGGAGCGAACGACCTACACCGAACTGAGATACCTACAGCGTGAGCTATGAGAAAGCGCCACGCTTCCCGA
AGGGAGAAAGGCGGACAGGTATCCGGTAAGCGGCAGGGTCGGAACAGGAGAGCGCACGAGGGAGCTTCCA
GGGGGAAACGCCTGGTATCTTTATAGTCCTGTCGGGTTTCGCCACCTCTGACTTGAGCGTCGATTTTTGT
GATGCTCGTCAGGGGGGCGGAGCCTATGGAAAAACGCCAGCAACGCGGCCTTTTTACGGTTCCTGGCCTT
TTGCTGGCCTTTTGCTCACATGTTCTTTCCTGCGTTATCCCCTGATTCTGTGGATAACCGTATTACCGCC
TTTGAGTGAGCTGATACCGCTCGCCGCAGCCGAACGACCGAGCGCAGCGAGTCAGTGAGCGAGGAAGCGG
AAG
